LOCUS       Exported 17949 bp ds-DNA circular SYN 12-MAY-2021
DEFINITION  Expresses CRISPR base editor in maize.
ACCESSION   .
VERSION     .
KEYWORDS    pB-nCas9-PBE
SOURCE      synthetic DNA construct
  ORGANISM  synthetic DNA construct
REFERENCE   1 (bases 1 to 17949)
  AUTHORS   Zong Y, Wang Y, Li C, Zhang R, Chen K, Ran Y, Qiu JL, Wang D, Gao C
  TITLE     Precise base editing in rice, wheat and maize with a Cas9-cytidine
            deaminase fusion.
  JOURNAL   Nat Biotechnol. 2017 May;35(5):438-440. doi: 10.1038/nbt.3811. Epub
            2017 Feb 27.
  PUBMED    28244994
REFERENCE   2 (bases 1 to 17949)
  AUTHORS   .
  TITLE     Direct Submission
  JOURNAL   Exported May 12, 2021 from SnapGene Server 1.1.58
            http://www.snapgene.com
FEATURES             Location/Qualifiers
     source          1..17949
                     /organism="synthetic DNA construct"
                     /mol_type="other DNA"
     misc_feature    21..45
                     /label=RB T-DNA repeat
                     /note="right border repeat from nopaline C58 T-DNA"
     primer_bind     233..255
                     /label=M13/pUC Forward
                     /note="In lacZ gene"
     primer_bind     247..264
                     /label=M13 Forward
                     /note="In lacZ gene. Also called M13-F20 or M13 (-21)
                     Forward"
     primer_bind     248..264
                     /label=M13 fwd
                     /note="common sequencing primer, one of multiple similar
                     variants"
     promoter        331..710
                     /label=OsU3 promoter
                     /note="Oryza sativa (rice) snRNA U3 promoter"
     CDS             990..1781
                     /codon_start=1
                     /gene="aadA"
                     /product="aminoglycoside adenylyltransferase (Murphy,
                     1985)"
                     /label=SmR
                     /note="confers resistance to spectinomycin and
                     streptomycin"
                     /translation="MGEAVIAEVSTQLSEVVGVIERHLEPTLLAVHLYGSAVDGGLKPH
                     SDIDLLVTVTVRLDETTRRALINDLLETSASPGESEILRAVEVTIVVHDDIIPWRYPAK
                     RELQFGEWQRNDILAGIFEPATIDIDLAILLTKAREHSVALVGPAAEELFDPVPEQDLF
                     EALNETLTLWNSPPDWAGDERNVVLTLSRIWYSAVTGKIAPKDVAADWAMERLPAQYQP
                     VILEARQAYLGQEEDRLASRADQLEEFVHYVKGEITKVVGK"
     misc_RNA        1933..2008
                     /label=gRNA scaffold
                     /note="guide RNA scaffold for the Streptococcus pyogenes
                     CRISPR/Cas9 system"
     promoter        2312..4303
                     /label=Ubi promoter
                     /note="maize polyubiquitin gene promoter"
     CDS             4314..4334
                     /codon_start=1
                     /product="nuclear localization signal of SV40 (simian virus
                     40) large T antigen"
                     /label=SV40 NLS
                     /translation="PKKKRKV"
     CDS             4335..5018
                     /codon_start=1
                     /product="cytidine deaminase (C to U editing enzyme) from
                     rat"
                     /label=APOBEC-1
                     /note="can use ssDNA as a substrate (Komor et al., 2016)"
                     /translation="SSETGPVAVDPTLRRRIEPHEFEVFFDPRELRKETCLLYEINWGG
                     RHSIWRHTSQNTNKHVEVNFIEKFTTERYFCPNTRCSITWFLSWSPCGECSRAITEFLS
                     RYPHVTLFIYIARLYHHADPRNRQGLRDLISSGVTIQIMTEQESGYCWRNFVNYSPSNE
                     AHWPRYPHLWVRLYVLELYCIILGLPPCLNILRRKQPQLTFFTIALQSCHYQRLPPHIL
                     WATGLK"
     CDS             5070..9170
                     /codon_start=1
                     /product="nickase mutant of the Cas9 endonuclease from the
                     Streptococcus pyogenes Type II CRISPR/Cas system"
                     /label=Cas9(D10A)
                     /note="generates RNA-guided single strand nicks in DNA due
                     to the D10A mutation in the RuvC catalytic domain"
                     /translation="DKKYSIGLAIGTNSVGWAVITDEYKVPSKKFKVLGNTDRHSIKKN
                     LIGALLFDSGETAEATRLKRTARRRYTRRKNRICYLQEIFSNEMAKVDDSFFHRLEESF
                     LVEEDKKHERHPIFGNIVDEVAYHEKYPTIYHLRKKLVDSTDKADLRLIYLALAHMIKF
                     RGHFLIEGDLNPDNSDVDKLFIQLVQTYNQLFEENPINASGVDAKAILSARLSKSRRLE
                     NLIAQLPGEKKNGLFGNLIALSLGLTPNFKSNFDLAEDAKLQLSKDTYDDDLDNLLAQI
                     GDQYADLFLAAKNLSDAILLSDILRVNTEITKAPLSASMIKRYDEHHQDLTLLKALVRQ
                     QLPEKYKEIFFDQSKNGYAGYIDGGASQEEFYKFIKPILEKMDGTEELLVKLNREDLLR
                     KQRTFDNGSIPHQIHLGELHAILRRQEDFYPFLKDNREKIEKILTFRIPYYVGPLARGN
                     SRFAWMTRKSEETITPWNFEEVVDKGASAQSFIERMTNFDKNLPNEKVLPKHSLLYEYF
                     TVYNELTKVKYVTEGMRKPAFLSGEQKKAIVDLLFKTNRKVTVKQLKEDYFKKIECFDS
                     VEISGVEDRFNASLGTYHDLLKIIKDKDFLDNEENEDILEDIVLTLTLFEDREMIEERL
                     KTYAHLFDDKVMKQLKRRRYTGWGRLSRKLINGIRDKQSGKTILDFLKSDGFANRNFMQ
                     LIHDDSLTFKEDIQKAQVSGQGDSLHEHIANLAGSPAIKKGILQTVKVVDELVKVMGRH
                     KPENIVIEMARENQTTQKGQKNSRERMKRIEEGIKELGSQILKEHPVENTQLQNEKLYL
                     YYLQNGRDMYVDQELDINRLSDYDVDHIVPQSFLKDDSIDNKVLTRSDKNRGKSDNVPS
                     EEVVKKMKNYWRQLLNAKLITQRKFDNLTKAERGGLSELDKAGFIKRQLVETRQITKHV
                     AQILDSRMNTKYDENDKLIREVKVITLKSKLVSDFRKDFQFYKVREINNYHHAHDAYLN
                     AVVGTALIKKYPKLESEFVYGDYKVYDVRKMIAKSEQEIGKATAKYFFYSNIMNFFKTE
                     ITLANGEIRKRPLIETNGETGEIVWDKGRDFATVRKVLSMPQVNIVKKTEVQTGGFSKE
                     SILPKRNSDKLIARKKDWDPKKYGGFDSPTVAYSVLVVAKVEKGKSKKLKSVKELLGIT
                     IMERSSFEKNPIDFLEAKGYKEVKKDLIIKLPKYSLFELENGRKRMLASAGELQKGNEL
                     ALPSKYVNFLYLASHYEKLKGSPEDNEQKQLFVEQHKHYLDEIIEQISEFSKRVILADA
                     NLDKVLSAYNKHRDKPIREQAENIIHLFTLTNLGAPAAFKYFDTTIDRKRYTSTKEVLD
                     ATLIHQSITGLYETRIDLSQLGGD"
     CDS             9171..9218
                     /codon_start=1
                     /product="bipartite nuclear localization signal from
                     nucleoplasmin"
                     /label=nucleoplasmin NLS
                     /translation="KRPAATKKAGQAKKKK"
     CDS             9240..9488
                     /codon_start=1
                     /product="uracil-DNA glycosylase inhibitor from a Bacillus
                     subtilis bacteriophage (Mol et al., 1995)"
                     /label=UGI
                     /translation="TNLSDIIEKETGKQLVIQESILMLPEEVEEVIGNKPESDILVHTA
                     YDESTDENVMLLTSDAPEYKPWALVIQDSNGENKIKML"
     CDS             9501..9521
                     /codon_start=1
                     /product="nuclear localization signal of SV40 (simian virus
                     40) large T antigen"
                     /label=SV40 NLS
                     /translation="PKKKRKV"
     primer_bind     complement(10179..10195)
                     /label=M13 rev
                     /note="common sequencing primer, one of multiple similar
                     variants"
     primer_bind     complement(10179..10195)
                     /label=M13 Reverse
                     /note="In lacZ gene. Also called M13-rev"
     primer_bind     complement(10192..10214)
                     /label=M13/pUC Reverse
                     /note="In lacZ gene"
     protein_bind    10203..10219
                     /label=lac operator
                     /bound_moiety="lac repressor encoded by lacI"
                     /note="The lac repressor binds to the lac operator to
                     inhibit transcription in E. coli. This inhibition can be
                     relieved by adding lactose or
                     isopropyl-beta-D-thiogalactopyranoside (IPTG)."
     promoter        complement(10227..10257)
                     /label=lac promoter
                     /note="promoter for the E. coli lac operon"
     protein_bind    10272..10293
                     /label=CAP binding site
                     /bound_moiety="E. coli catabolite activator protein"
                     /note="CAP binding activates transcription in the presence
                     of cAMP."
     promoter        10484..10829
                     /label=CaMV 35S promoter
                     /note="strong constitutive promoter from cauliflower mosaic
                     virus"
     primer_bind     10772..10792
                     /label=35S promoter
                     /note="CaMV 35S promoter, forward primer"
     CDS             10880..11431
                     /codon_start=1
                     /gene="Streptomyces hygroscopicus bar"
                     /product="phosphinothricin acetyltransferase"
                     /label=BlpR
                     /note="confers resistance to bialophos or phosphinothricin"
                     /translation="MSPERRPADIRRATEADMPAVCTIVNHYIETSTVNFRTEPQEPQE
                     WTDDLVRLRERYPWLVAEVDGEVAGIAYAGPWKARNAYDWTAESTVYVSPRHQRTGLGS
                     TLYTHLLKSLEAQGFKSVVAVIGLPNDPSVRMHEALGYAPRGMLRAAGFKHGNWHDVGF
                     WQLDFSLPVPPRPVLPVTEI"
     polyA_signal    11438..11612
                     /label=CaMV poly(A) signal
                     /note="cauliflower mosaic virus polyadenylation signal"
     misc_feature    11690..11714
                     /label=LB T-DNA repeat
                     /note="left border repeat from nopaline C58 T-DNA"
     CDS             12139..12933
                     /codon_start=1
                     /gene="aphA-3"
                     /product="aminoglycoside phosphotransferase"
                     /label=KanR
                     /note="confers resistance to kanamycin"
                     /translation="MAKMRISPELKKLIEKYRCVKDTEGMSPAKVYKLVGENENLYLKM
                     TDSRYKGTTYDVEREKDMMLWLEGKLPVPKVLHFERHDGWSNLLMSEADGVLCSEEYED
                     EQSPEKIIELYAECIRLFHSIDISDCPYTNSLDSRLAELDYLLNNDLADVDCENWEEDT
                     PFKDPRELYDFLKTEKPEEELVFSHGDLGDSNIFVKDGKVSGFIDLGRSGRADKWYDIA
                     FCVRSIREDIGEEQYVELFFDLLGIKPDWEKIKYYILLDELF"
     rep_origin      13020..13608
                     /direction=RIGHT
                     /label=ori
                     /note="high-copy-number ColE1/pMB1/pBR322/pUC origin of
                     replication"
     primer_bind     13509..13528
                     /label=pBR322ori-F
                     /note="pBR322 origin, forward primer"
     primer_bind     13762..13779
                     /label=L4440
                     /note="L4440 vector, forward primer"
     misc_feature    13794..13934
                     /label=bom
                     /note="basis of mobility region from pBR322"
     primer_bind     complement(13860..13879)
                     /label=pRS-marker
                     /note="pRS vectors, use to sequence yeast selectable
                     marker"
     primer_bind     14020..14042
                     /label=pGEX 3'
                     /note="pGEX vectors, reverse primer"
     rep_origin      14278..14472
                     /label=pVS1 oriV
                     /note="origin of replication for the Pseudomonas plasmid
                     pVS1 (Heeb et al., 2000)"
     CDS             complement(14538..15611)
                     /codon_start=1
                     /product="replication protein from the Pseudomonas plasmid
                     pVS1 (Heeb et al., 2000)"
                     /label=pVS1 RepA
                     /translation="MSGRKPSGPVQIGAALGDDLVEKLKAAQAAQRQRIEAEARPGESW
                     QAAADRIRKESRQPPAAGAPSIRKPPKGDEQPDFFVPMLYDVGTRDSRSIMDVAVFRLS
                     KRDRRAGEVIRYELPDGHVEVSAGPAGMASVWDYDLVLMAVSHLTESMNRYREGKGDKP
                     GRVFRPHVADVLKFCRRADGGKQKDDLVETCIRLNTTHVAMQRTKKAKNGRLVTVSEGE
                     ALISRYKIVKSETGRPEYIEIELADWMYREITEGKNPDVLTVHPDYFLIDPGIGRFLYR
                     LARRAAGKAEARWLFKTIYERSGSAGEFKKFCFTVRKLIGSNDLPEYDLKEEAGQAGPI
                     LVMRYRNLIEGEASAGS"
     CDS             complement(16040..16669)
                     /codon_start=1
                     /product="stability protein from the Pseudomonas plasmid
                     pVS1 (Heeb et al., 2000)"
                     /label=pVS1 StaA
                     /translation="MKVIAVLNQKGGSGKTTIATHLARALQLAGADVLLVDSDPQGSAR
                     DWAAVREDQPLTVVGIDRPTIDRDVKAIGRRDFVVIDGAPQAADLAVSAIKAADFVLIP
                     VQPSPYDIWATADLVELVKQRIEVTDGRLQAAFVVSRAIKGTRIGGEVAEALAGYELPI
                     LESRITQRVSYPGTAAAGTTVLESEPEGDAAREVQALAAEIKSKLI"
ORIGIN
        1 taaacgctct tttctcttag gtttacccgc caatatatcc tgtcaaacac tgatagttta
       61 aactgaaggc gggaaacgac aatctgatcc aagctcaagc tgctctagca ttcgccattc
      121 aggctgcgca actgttggga agggcgatcg gtgcgggcct cttcgctatt acgccagctg
      181 gcgaaagggg gatgtgctgc aaggcgatta agttgggtaa cgccagggtt ttcccagtca
      241 cgacgttgta aaacgacggc cagtgccaag cttagtaatt catccaggtc tccaagttct
      301 aggattttca gaactgcaac ttattttatc aaggaatctt taaacatacg aacagatcac
      361 ttaaagttct tctgaagcaa cttaaagtta tcaggcatgc atggatcttg gaggaatcag
      421 atgtgcagtc agggaccata gcacaagaca ggcgtcttct actggtgcta ccagcaaatg
      481 ctggaagccg ggaacactgg gtacgttgga aaccacgtga tgtgaagaag taagataaac
      541 tgtaggagaa aagcatttcg tagtgggcca tgaagccttt caggacatgt attgcagtat
      601 gggccggccc attacgcaat tggacgacaa caaagactag tattagtacc acctcggcta
      661 tccacataga tcaaagctga tttaaaagag ttgtgcagat gatccgtggc gtgagaccaa
      721 cccagtggac ataagcctgt tcggttcgta agctgtaatg caagtagcgt atgcgctcac
      781 gcaactggtc cagaaccttg accgaacgca gcggtggtaa cggcgcagtg gcggttttca
      841 tggcttgtta tgactgtttt tttggggtac agtctatgcc tcgggcatcc aagcagcaag
      901 cgcgttacgc cgtgggtcga tgtttgatgt tatggagcag caacgatgtt acgcagcagg
      961 gcagtcgccc taaaacaaag ttaaacatca tgggggaagc ggtgatcgcc gaagtatcga
     1021 ctcaactatc agaggtagtt ggcgtcatcg agcgccatct cgaaccgacg ttgctggccg
     1081 tacatttgta cggctccgca gtggatggcg gcctgaagcc acacagtgat attgatttgc
     1141 tggttacggt gaccgtaagg cttgatgaaa caacgcggcg agctttgatc aacgaccttt
     1201 tggaaacttc ggcttcccct ggagagagcg agattctccg cgctgtagaa gtcaccattg
     1261 ttgtgcacga cgacatcatt ccgtggcgtt atccagctaa gcgcgaactg caatttggag
     1321 aatggcagcg caatgacatt cttgcaggta tcttcgagcc agccacgatc gacattgatc
     1381 tggctatctt gctgacaaaa gcaagagaac atagcgttgc cttggtaggt ccagcggcgg
     1441 aggaactctt tgatccggtt cctgaacagg atctatttga ggcgctaaat gaaaccttaa
     1501 cgctatggaa ctcgccgccc gactgggctg gcgatgagcg aaatgtagtg cttacgttgt
     1561 cccgcatttg gtacagcgca gtaaccggca aaatcgcgcc gaaggatgtc gctgccgact
     1621 gggcaatgga gcgcctgccg gcccagtatc agcccgtcat acttgaagct agacaggctt
     1681 atcttggaca agaagaagat cgcttggcct cgcgcgcaga tcagttggaa gaatttgtcc
     1741 actacgtgaa aggcgagatc accaaggtag tcggcaaata atgtctagct agaaattcgt
     1801 tcaagccgac gccgcttcgc ggcgcggctt aactcaagcg ttagatgcac taagcacata
     1861 attgctcaca gccaaactat caggtcaagt ctgcttttat tatttttaag cgtgcataat
     1921 aagccggtct cggttttaga gctagaaata gcaagttaaa ataaggctag tccgttatca
     1981 acttgaaaaa gtggcaccga gtcggtgctt ttttttttcg ttttgcattg agttttctcc
     2041 gtcgcatgtt tgcagtttta ttttccgttt tgcattgaaa tttctccgtc tcatgtttgc
     2101 agcgtgttca aaaagtacgc agctgtattt cacttattta cggcgccaca ttttcatgcc
     2161 gtttgtgcca actatcccga gctagtgaat acagcttggc ttcacacaac actggtgacc
     2221 cgctgacctg ctcgtacctc gtaccgtcgt acggcacagc atttggaatt aaagggtgtg
     2281 atcgatactg cttgctgcta agcttgcatg cctgcagtgc agcgtgaccc ggtcgtgccc
     2341 ctctctagag ataatgagca ttgcatgtct aagttataaa aaattaccac atattttttt
     2401 tgtcacactt gtttgaagtg cagtttatct atctttatac atatatttaa actttactct
     2461 acgaataata taatctatag tactacaata atatcagtgt tttagagaat catataaatg
     2521 aacagttaga catggtctaa aggacaattg agtattttga caacaggact ctacagtttt
     2581 atctttttag tgtgcatgtg ttctcctttt tttttgcaaa tagcttcacc tatataatac
     2641 ttcatccatt ttattagtac atccatttag ggtttagggt taatggtttt tatagactaa
     2701 tttttttagt acatctattt tattctattt tagcctctaa attaagaaaa ctaaaactct
     2761 attttagttt ttttatttaa taatttagat ataaaataga ataaaataaa gtgactaaaa
     2821 attaaacaaa taccctttaa gaaattaaaa aaactaagga aacatttttc ttgtttcgag
     2881 tagataatgc cagcctgtta aacgccgtcg acgagtctaa cggacaccaa ccagcgaacc
     2941 agcagcgtcg cgtcgggcca agcgaagcag acggcacggc atctctgtcg ctgcctctgg
     3001 acccctctcg agagttccgc tccaccgttg gacttgctcc gctgtcggca tccagaaatt
     3061 gcgtggcgga gcggcagacg tgagccggca cggcaggcgg cctcctcctc ctctcacggc
     3121 accggcagct acgggggatt cctttcccac cgctccttcg ctttcccttc ctcgcccgcc
     3181 gtaataaata gacaccccct ccacaccctc tttccccaac ctcgtgttgt tcggagcgca
     3241 cacacacaca accagatctc ccccaaatcc acccgtcggc acctccgctt caaggtacgc
     3301 cgctcgtcct cccccccccc cctctctacc ttctctagat cggcgttccg gtccatggtt
     3361 agggcccggt agttctactt ctgttcatgt ttgtgttaga tccgtgtttg tgttagatcc
     3421 gtgctgctag cgttcgtaca cggatgcgac ctgtacgtca gacacgttct gattgctaac
     3481 ttgccagtgt ttctctttgg ggaatcctgg gatggctcta gccgttccgc agacgggatc
     3541 gatttcatga ttttttttgt ttcgttgcat agggtttggt ttgccctttt cctttatttc
     3601 aatatatgcc gtgcacttgt ttgtcgggtc atcttttcat gctttttttt gtcttggttg
     3661 tgatgatgtg gtctggttgg gcggtcgttc tagatcggag tagaattctg tttcaaacta
     3721 cctggtggat ttattaattt tggatctgta tgtgtgtgcc atacatattc atagttacga
     3781 attgaagatg atggatggaa atatcgatct aggataggta tacatgttga tgcgggtttt
     3841 actgatgcat atacagagat gctttttgtt cgcttggttg tgatgatgtg gtgtggttgg
     3901 gcggtcgttc attcgttcta gatcggagta gaatactgtt tcaaactacc tggtgtattt
     3961 attaattttg gaactgtatg tgtgtgtcat acatcttcat agttacgagt ttaagatgga
     4021 tggaaatatc gatctaggat aggtatacat gttgatgtgg gttttactga tgcatataca
     4081 tgatggcata tgcagcatct attcatatgc tctaaccttg agtacctatc tattataata
     4141 aacaagtatg ttttataatt attttgatct tgatatactt ggatgatggc atatgcagca
     4201 gctatatgtg gattttttta gccctgcctt catacgctat ttatttgctt ggtactgttt
     4261 cttttgtcga tgctcaccct gttgtttggt gttacttctg cagccctagg atgccaaaga
     4321 agaagaggaa ggtttcatcg gagaccggcc ctgttgctgt tgaccccacc ctgcggcgga
     4381 gaatcgagcc acacgagttc gaggtgttct tcgacccaag ggagctccgc aaggagacgt
     4441 gcctcctgta cgagatcaac tggggcggca ggcactccat ctggaggcac accagccaaa
     4501 acaccaacaa gcacgtggag gtcaacttca tcgagaagtt caccaccgag aggtacttct
     4561 gcccaaacac ccgctgctcc atcacctggt tcctgtcctg gagcccatgc ggcgagtgct
     4621 ccagggccat caccgagttc ctcagccgct acccacacgt caccctgttc atctacatcg
     4681 ccaggctcta ccaccacgcc gacccaagga acaggcaggg cctccgcgac ctgatctcca
     4741 gcggcgtgac catccaaatc atgaccgagc aggagtccgg ctactgctgg aggaacttcg
     4801 tcaactactc cccaagcaac gaggcccact ggccaaggta cccacacctc tgggtgcgcc
     4861 tctacgtgct cgagctgtac tgcatcatcc tcggcctgcc accatgcctc aacatcctga
     4921 ggcgcaagca accacagctg accttcttca ccatcgccct ccaaagctgc cactaccaga
     4981 ggctcccacc acacatcctg tgggctaccg gcctcaagtc cggcagcgag acgccaggca
     5041 cctccgagag cgctacgcct gaacttaagg acaagaagta ctcgatcggc ctcgccatcg
     5101 ggacgaactc agttggctgg gccgtgatca ccgacgagta caaggtgccc tctaagaagt
     5161 tcaaggtcct ggggaacacc gaccgccatt ccatcaagaa gaacctcatc ggcgctctcc
     5221 tgttcgacag cggggagacc gctgaggcta cgaggctcaa gagaaccgct aggcgccggt
     5281 acacgagaag gaagaacagg atctgctacc tccaagagat tttctccaac gagatggcca
     5341 aggttgacga ttcattcttc caccgcctgg aggagtcttt cctcgtggag gaggataaga
     5401 agcacgagcg gcatcccatc ttcggcaaca tcgtggacga ggttgcctac cacgagaagt
     5461 accctacgat ctaccatctg cggaagaagc tcgtggactc caccgataag gcggacctca
     5521 gactgatcta cctcgctctg gcccacatga tcaagttccg cggccatttc ctgatcgagg
     5581 gggatctcaa cccagacaac agcgatgttg acaagctgtt catccaactc gtgcagacct
     5641 acaaccaact cttcgaggag aacccgatca acgcctctgg cgtggacgcg aaggctatcc
     5701 tgtccgcgag gctctcgaag tccaggaggc tggagaacct gatcgctcag ctcccaggcg
     5761 agaagaagaa cggcctgttc gggaacctca tcgctctcag cctggggctc accccgaact
     5821 tcaagtcgaa cttcgatctc gctgaggacg ccaagctgca actctccaag gacacctacg
     5881 acgatgacct cgataacctc ctggcccaga tcggcgatca atacgcggac ctgttcctcg
     5941 ctgccaagaa cctgtcggac gccatcctcc tgtcagatat cctccgcgtg aacaccgaga
     6001 tcacgaaggc tccactctct gcctccatga tcaagcgcta cgacgagcac catcaggatc
     6061 tgaccctcct gaaggcgctg gtccgccaac agctcccgga gaagtacaag gagattttct
     6121 tcgatcagtc gaagaacggc tacgctgggt acatcgacgg cggggcctca caagaggagt
     6181 tctacaagtt catcaagcca atcctggaga agatggacgg cacggaggag ctcctggtga
     6241 agctcaacag ggaggacctc ctgcggaagc agagaacctt cgataacggc agcatccccc
     6301 accaaatcca tctcggggag ctgcacgcca tcctgagaag gcaagaggac ttctaccctt
     6361 tcctcaagga taaccgggag aagatcgaga agatcctgac cttcagaatc ccatactacg
     6421 tcggccctct cgcgcggggg aactcaagat tcgcttggat gacccgcaag tctgaggaga
     6481 ccatcacgcc gtggaacttc gaggaggtgg tggacaaggg cgctagcgct cagtcgttca
     6541 tcgagaggat gaccaacttc gacaagaacc tgcccaacga gaaggtgctc cctaagcact
     6601 cgctcctgta cgagtacttc accgtctaca acgagctcac gaaggtgaag tacgtcaccg
     6661 agggcatgcg caagccagcg ttcctgtccg gggagcagaa gaaggctatc gtggacctcc
     6721 tgttcaagac caaccggaag gtcacggtta agcaactcaa ggaggactac ttcaagaaga
     6781 tcgagtgctt cgattcggtc gagatcagcg gcgttgagga ccgcttcaac gccagcctcg
     6841 ggacctacca cgatctcctg aagatcatca aggataagga cttcctggac aacgaggaga
     6901 acgaggatat cctggaggac atcgtgctga ccctcacgct gttcgaggac agggagatga
     6961 tcgaggagcg cctgaagacg tacgcccatc tcttcgatga caaggtcatg aagcaactca
     7021 agcgccggag atacaccggc tgggggaggc tgtcccgcaa gctcatcaac ggcatccggg
     7081 acaagcagtc cgggaagacc atcctcgact tcctcaagag cgatggcttc gccaacagga
     7141 acttcatgca actgatccac gatgacagcc tcaccttcaa ggaggatatc caaaaggctc
     7201 aagtgagcgg ccagggggac tcgctgcacg agcatatcgc gaacctcgct ggctcccccg
     7261 cgatcaagaa gggcatcctc cagaccgtga aggttgtgga cgagctcgtg aaggtcatgg
     7321 gccggcacaa gcctgagaac atcgtcatcg agatggccag agagaaccaa accacgcaga
     7381 aggggcaaaa gaactctagg gagcgcatga agcgcatcga ggagggcatc aaggagctgg
     7441 ggtcccaaat cctcaaggag cacccagtgg agaacaccca actgcagaac gagaagctct
     7501 acctgtacta cctccagaac ggcagggata tgtacgtgga ccaagagctg gatatcaacc
     7561 gcctcagcga ttacgacgtc gatcatatcg ttccccagtc tttcctgaag gatgactcca
     7621 tcgacaacaa ggtcctcacc aggtcggaca agaaccgcgg caagtcagat aacgttccat
     7681 ctgaggaggt cgttaagaag atgaagaact actggaggca gctcctgaac gccaagctga
     7741 tcacgcaaag gaagttcgac aacctcacca aggctgagag aggcgggctc tcagagctgg
     7801 acaaggccgg cttcatcaag cggcagctgg tcgagaccag acaaatcacg aagcacgttg
     7861 cgcaaatcct cgactctcgg atgaacacga agtacgatga gaacgacaag ctgatcaggg
     7921 aggttaaggt gatcaccctg aagtctaagc tcgtctccga cttcaggaag gatttccagt
     7981 tctacaaggt tcgcgagatc aacaactacc accatgccca tgacgcttac ctcaacgctg
     8041 tggtcggcac cgctctgatc aagaagtacc caaagctgga gtccgagttc gtgtacgggg
     8101 actacaaggt ttacgatgtg cgcaagatga tcgccaagtc ggagcaagag atcggcaagg
     8161 ctaccgccaa gtacttcttc tactcaaaca tcatgaactt cttcaagacc gagatcacgc
     8221 tggccaacgg cgagatccgg aagagaccgc tcatcgagac caacggcgag acgggggaga
     8281 tcgtgtggga caagggcagg gatttcgcga ccgtccgcaa ggttctctcc atgccccagg
     8341 tgaacatcgt caagaagacc gaggtccaaa cgggcgggtt ctcaaaggag tctatcctgc
     8401 ctaagcggaa cagcgacaag ctcatcgcca gaaagaagga ctgggaccca aagaagtacg
     8461 gcgggttcga cagccctacc gtggcctact cggtcctggt tgtggcgaag gttgagaagg
     8521 gcaagtccaa gaagctcaag agcgtgaagg agctcctggg gatcaccatc atggagaggt
     8581 ccagcttcga gaagaaccca atcgacttcc tggaggccaa gggctacaag gaggtgaaga
     8641 aggacctgat catcaagctc ccgaagtact ctctcttcga gctggagaac ggcaggaaga
     8701 gaatgctggc ttccgctggc gagctccaga aggggaacga gctcgcgctg ccaagcaagt
     8761 acgtgaactt cctctacctg gcttcccact acgagaagct caagggcagc ccggaggaca
     8821 acgagcaaaa gcagctgttc gtcgagcagc acaagcatta cctcgacgag atcatcgagc
     8881 aaatctccga gttcagcaag cgcgtgatcc tcgccgacgc gaacctggat aaggtcctct
     8941 ccgcctacaa caagcaccgg gacaagccca tcagagagca agcggagaac atcatccatc
     9001 tcttcaccct gacgaacctc ggcgctcctg ctgctttcaa gtacttcgac accacgatcg
     9061 atcggaagag atacacctcc acgaaggagg tcctggacgc gaccctcatc caccagtcga
     9121 tcaccggcct gtacgagacg aggatcgacc tctcacaact cggcggggat aagagacccg
     9181 cagcaaccaa gaaggcaggg caagcaaaga agaagaagac gcgtgactcc ggcggcagca
     9241 ccaacctgtc cgacatcatc gagaaggaga cgggcaagca actcgtgatc caggagagca
     9301 tcctcatgct gccagaggag gtggaggagg tcatcggcaa caagccagag tccgacatcc
     9361 tggtgcacac cgcctacgac gagtccaccg acgagaacgt catgctcctg accagcgacg
     9421 ccccagagta caagccatgg gccctcgtca tccaggacag caacggggag aacaagatca
     9481 agatgctgtc gggggggagc ccaaagaaga agcggaaggt gtagagctca gagctttcgt
     9541 tcgtatcatc ggtttcgaca acgttcgtca agttcaatgc atcagtttca ttgcgcacac
     9601 accagaatcc tactgagttt gagtattatg gcattgggaa aactgttttt cttgtaccat
     9661 ttgttgtgct tgtaatttac tgtgtttttt attcggtttt cgctatcgaa ctgtgaaatg
     9721 gaaatggatg gagaagagtt aatgaatgat atggtccttt tgttcattct caaattaata
     9781 ttatttgttt tttctcttat ttgttgtgtg ttgaatttga aattataaga gatatgcaaa
     9841 cattttgttt tgagtaaaaa tgtgtcaaat cgtggcctct aatgaccgaa gttaatatga
     9901 ggagtaaaac acttgtagtt gtaccattat gcttattcac taggcaacaa atatattttc
     9961 agacctagaa aagctgcaaa tgttactgaa tacaagtatg tcctcttgtg ttttagacat
    10021 ttatgaactt tcctttatgt aattttccag aatccttgtc agattctaat cattgcttta
    10081 taattatagt tatactcatg gatttgtagt tgagtatgaa aatatttttt aatgcatttt
    10141 atgacttgcc aattgattga caacgaattc gtaatcatgt catagctgtt tcctgtgtga
    10201 aattgttatc cgctcacaat tccacacaac atacgagccg gaagcataaa gtgtaaagcc
    10261 tggggtgcct aatgagtgag ctaactcaca ttaattgcgt tgcgctcact gcccgctttc
    10321 cagtcgggaa acctgtcgtg ccagctgcat taatgaatcg gccaacgcgc ggggagaggc
    10381 ggtttgcgta ttggctagag cagcttgcca acatggtgga gcacgacact ctcgtctact
    10441 ccaagaatat caaagataca gtctcagaag accaaagggc tattgagact tttcaacaaa
    10501 gggtaatatc gggaaacctc ctcggattcc attgcccagc tatctgtcac ttcatcaaaa
    10561 ggacagtaga aaaggaaggt ggcacctaca aatgccatca ttgcgataaa ggaaaggcta
    10621 tcgttcaaga tgcctctgcc gacagtggtc ccaaagatgg acccccaccc acgaggagca
    10681 tcgtggaaaa agaagacgtt ccaaccacgt cttcaaagca agtggattga tgtgatatct
    10741 ccactgacgt aagggatgac gcacaatccc actatccttc gcaagaccct tcctctatat
    10801 aaggaagttc atttcatttg gagaggacac gctgaaatca ccagtctctc tctacaaatc
    10861 tatctctctc gagtctacca tgagcccaga acgacgcccg gccgacatcc gccgtgccac
    10921 cgaggcggac atgccggcgg tctgcaccat cgtcaaccac tacatcgaga caagcacggt
    10981 caacttccgt accgagccgc aggaaccgca ggagtggacg gacgacctcg tccgtctgcg
    11041 ggagcgctat ccctggctcg tcgccgaggt ggacggcgag gtcgccggca tcgcctacgc
    11101 gggcccctgg aaggcacgca acgcctacga ctggacggcc gagtcgaccg tgtacgtctc
    11161 cccccgccac cagcggacgg gactgggctc cacgctctac acccacctgc tgaagtccct
    11221 ggaggcacag ggcttcaaga gcgtggtcgc tgtcatcggg ctgcccaacg acccgagcgt
    11281 gcgcatgcac gaggcgctcg gatatgcccc ccgcggcatg ctgcgggcgg ccggcttcaa
    11341 gcacgggaac tggcatgacg tgggtttctg gcagctggac ttcagcctgc cggtaccgcc
    11401 ccgtccggtc ctgcccgtca ccgagatttg actcgagttt ctccataata atgtgtgagt
    11461 agttcccaga taagggaatt agggttccta tagggtttcg ctcatgtgtt gagcatataa
    11521 gaaaccctta gtatgtattt gtatttgtaa aatacttcta tcaataaaat ttctaattcc
    11581 taaaaccaaa atccagtact aaaatccaga tcccccgaat taattcggcg ttaattcagt
    11641 acattaaaaa cgtccgcaat gtgttattaa gttgtctaag cgtcaatttg tttacaccac
    11701 aatatatcct gccaccagcc agccaacagc tccccgaccg gcagctcggc acaaaatcac
    11761 cactcgatac aggcagccca tcagtccggg acggcgtcag cgggagagcc gttgtaaggc
    11821 ggcagacttt gctcatgtta ccgatgctat tcggaagaac ggcaactaag ctgccgggtt
    11881 tgaaacacgg atgatctcgc ggagggtagc atgttgattg taacgatgac agagcgttgc
    11941 tgcctgtgat caccgcggtt tcaaaatcgg ctccgtcgat actatgttat acgccaactt
    12001 tgaaaacaac tttgaaaaag ctgttttctg gtatttaagg ttttagaatg caaggaacag
    12061 tgaattggag ttcgtcttgt tataattagc ttcttggggt atctttaaat actgtagaaa
    12121 agaggaagga aataataaat ggctaaaatg agaatatcac cggaattgaa aaaactgatc
    12181 gaaaaatacc gctgcgtaaa agatacggaa ggaatgtctc ctgctaaggt atataagctg
    12241 gtgggagaaa atgaaaacct atatttaaaa atgacggaca gccggtataa agggaccacc
    12301 tatgatgtgg aacgggaaaa ggacatgatg ctatggctgg aaggaaagct gcctgttcca
    12361 aaggtcctgc actttgaacg gcatgatggc tggagcaatc tgctcatgag tgaggccgat
    12421 ggcgtccttt gctcggaaga gtatgaagat gaacaaagcc ctgaaaagat tatcgagctg
    12481 tatgcggagt gcatcaggct ctttcactcc atcgacatat cggattgtcc ctatacgaat
    12541 agcttagaca gccgcttagc cgaattggat tacttactga ataacgatct ggccgatgtg
    12601 gattgcgaaa actgggaaga agacactcca tttaaagatc cgcgcgagct gtatgatttt
    12661 ttaaagacgg aaaagcccga agaggaactt gtcttttccc acggcgacct gggagacagc
    12721 aacatctttg tgaaagatgg caaagtaagt ggctttattg atcttgggag aagcggcagg
    12781 gcggacaagt ggtatgacat tgccttctgc gtccggtcga tcagggagga tatcggggaa
    12841 gaacagtatg tcgagctatt ttttgactta ctggggatca agcctgattg ggagaaaata
    12901 aaatattata ttttactgga tgaattgttt tagtacctag aatgcatgac caaaatccct
    12961 taacgtgagt tttcgttcca ctgagcgtca gaccccgtag aaaagatcaa aggatcttct
    13021 tgagatcctt tttttctgcg cgtaatctgc tgcttgcaaa caaaaaaacc accgctacca
    13081 gcggtggttt gtttgccgga tcaagagcta ccaactcttt ttccgaaggt aactggcttc
    13141 agcagagcgc agataccaaa tactgtcctt ctagtgtagc cgtagttagg ccaccacttc
    13201 aagaactctg tagcaccgcc tacatacctc gctctgctaa tcctgttacc agtggctgct
    13261 gccagtggcg ataagtcgtg tcttaccggg ttggactcaa gacgatagtt accggataag
    13321 gcgcagcggt cgggctgaac ggggggttcg tgcacacagc ccagcttgga gcgaacgacc
    13381 tacaccgaac tgagatacct acagcgtgag ctatgagaaa gcgccacgct tcccgaaggg
    13441 agaaaggcgg acaggtatcc ggtaagcggc agggtcggaa caggagagcg cacgagggag
    13501 cttccagggg gaaacgcctg gtatctttat agtcctgtcg ggtttcgcca cctctgactt
    13561 gagcgtcgat ttttgtgatg ctcgtcaggg gggcggagcc tatggaaaaa cgccagcaac
    13621 gcggcctttt tacggttcct ggccttttgc tggccttttg ctcacatgtt ctttcctgcg
    13681 ttatcccctg attctgtgga taaccgtatt accgcctttg agtgagctga taccgctcgc
    13741 cgcagccgaa cgaccgagcg cagcgagtca gtgagcgagg aagcggaaga gcgcctgatg
    13801 cggtattttc tccttacgca tctgtgcggt atttcacacc gcatatggtg cactctcagt
    13861 acaatctgct ctgatgccgc atagttaagc cagtatacac tccgctatcg ctacgtgact
    13921 gggtcatggc tgcgccccga cacccgccaa cacccgctga cgcgccctga cgggcttgtc
    13981 tgctcccggc atccgcttac agacaagctg tgaccgtctc cgggagctgc atgtgtcaga
    14041 ggttttcacc gtcatcaccg aaacgcgcga ggcagggtgc cttgatgtgg gcgccggcgg
    14101 tcgagtggcg acggcgcggc ttgtccgcgc cctggtagat tgcctggccg taggccagcc
    14161 atttttgagc ggccagcggc cgcgataggc cgacgcgaag cggcggggcg tagggagcgc
    14221 agcgaccgaa gggtaggcgc tttttgcagc tcttcggctg tgcgctggcc agacagttat
    14281 gcacaggcca ggcgggtttt aagagtttta ataagtttta aagagtttta ggcggaaaaa
    14341 tcgccttttt tctcttttat atcagtcact tacatgtgtg accggttccc aatgtacggc
    14401 tttgggttcc caatgtacgg gttccggttc ccaatgtacg gctttgggtt cccaatgtac
    14461 gtgctatcca caggaaacag accttttcga cctttttccc ctgctagggc aatttgccct
    14521 agcatctgct ccgtacatta ggaaccggcg gatgcttcgc cctcgatcag gttgcggtag
    14581 cgcatgacta ggatcgggcc agcctgcccc gcctcctcct tcaaatcgta ctccggcagg
    14641 tcatttgacc cgatcagctt gcgcacggtg aaacagaact tcttgaactc tccggcgctg
    14701 ccactgcgtt cgtagatcgt cttgaacaac catctggctt ctgccttgcc tgcggcgcgg
    14761 cgtgccaggc ggtagagaaa acggccgatg ccgggatcga tcaaaaagta atcggggtga
    14821 accgtcagca cgtccgggtt cttgccttct gtgatctcgc ggtacatcca atcagctagc
    14881 tcgatctcga tgtactccgg ccgcccggtt tcgctcttta cgatcttgta gcggctaatc
    14941 aaggcttcac cctcggatac cgtcaccagg cggccgttct tggccttctt cgtacgctgc
    15001 atggcaacgt gcgtggtgtt taaccgaatg caggtttcta ccaggtcgtc tttctgcttt
    15061 ccgccatcgg ctcgccggca gaacttgagt acgtccgcaa cgtgtggacg gaacacgcgg
    15121 ccgggcttgt ctcccttccc ttcccggtat cggttcatgg attcggttag atgggaaacc
    15181 gccatcagta ccaggtcgta atcccacaca ctggccatgc cggccggccc tgcggaaacc
    15241 tctacgtgcc cgtctggaag ctcgtagcgg atcacctcgc cagctcgtcg gtcacgcttc
    15301 gacagacgga aaacggccac gtccatgatg ctgcgactat cgcgggtgcc cacgtcatag
    15361 agcatcggaa cgaaaaaatc tggttgctcg tcgcccttgg gcggcttcct aatcgacggc
    15421 gcaccggctg ccggcggttg ccgggattct ttgcggattc gatcagcggc cgcttgccac
    15481 gattcaccgg ggcgtgcttc tgcctcgatg cgttgccgct gggcggcctg cgcggccttc
    15541 aacttctcca ccaggtcatc acccagcgcc gcgccgattt gtaccgggcc ggatggtttg
    15601 cgaccgctca cgccgattcc tcgggcttgg gggttccagt gccattgcag ggccggcagg
    15661 caacccagcc gcttacgcct ggccaaccgc ccgttcctcc acacatgggg cattccacgg
    15721 cgtcggtgcc tggttgttct tgattttcca tgccgcctcc tttagccgct aaaattcatc
    15781 tactcattta ttcatttgct catttactct ggtagctgcg cgatgtattc agatagcagc
    15841 tcggtaatgg tcttgccttg gcgtaccgcg tacatcttca gcttggtgtg atcctccgcc
    15901 ggcaactgaa agttgacccg cttcatggct ggcgtgtctg ccaggctggc caacgttgca
    15961 gccttgctgc tgcgtgcgct cggacggccg gcacttagcg tgtttgtgct tttgctcatt
    16021 ttctctttac ctcattaact caaatgagtt ttgatttaat ttcagcggcc agcgcctgga
    16081 cctcgcgggc agcgtcgccc tcgggttctg attcaagaac ggttgtgccg gcggcggcag
    16141 tgcctgggta gctcacgcgc tgcgtgatac gggactcaag aatgggcagc tcgtacccgg
    16201 ccagcgcctc ggcaacctca ccgccgatgc gcgtgccttt gatcgcccgc gacacgacaa
    16261 aggccgcttg tagccttcca tccgtgacct caatgcgctg cttaaccagc tccaccaggt
    16321 cggcggtggc ccatatgtcg taagggcttg gctgcaccgg aatcagcacg aagtcggctg
    16381 ccttgatcgc ggacacagcc aagtccgccg cctggggcgc tccgtcgatc actacgaagt
    16441 cgcgccggcc gatggccttc acgtcgcggt caatcgtcgg gcggtcgatg ccgacaacgg
    16501 ttagcggttg atcttcccgc acggccgccc aatcgcgggc actgccctgg ggatcggaat
    16561 cgactaacag aacatcggcc ccggcgagtt gcagggcgcg ggctagatgg gttgcgatgg
    16621 tcgtcttgcc tgacccgcct ttctggttaa gtacagcgat aaccttcatg cgttcccctt
    16681 gcgtatttgt ttatttactc atcgcatcat atacgcagcg accgcatgac gcaagctgtt
    16741 ttactcaaat acacatcacc tttttagacg gcggcgctcg gtttcttcag cggccaagct
    16801 ggccggccag gccgccagct tggcatcaga caaaccggcc aggatttcat gcagccgcac
    16861 ggttgagacg tgcgcgggcg gctcgaacac gtacccggcc gcgatcatct ccgcctcgat
    16921 ctcttcggta atgaaaaacg gttcgtcctg gccgtcctgg tgcggtttca tgcttgttcc
    16981 tcttggcgtt cattctcggc ggccgccagg gcgtcggcct cggtcaatgc gtcctcacgg
    17041 aaggcaccgc gccgcctggc ctcggtgggc gtcacttcct cgctgcgctc aagtgcgcgg
    17101 tacagggtcg agcgatgcac gccaagcagt gcagccgcct ctttcacggt gcggccttcc
    17161 tggtcgatca gctcgcgggc gtgcgcgatc tgtgccgggg tgagggtagg gcgggggcca
    17221 aacttcacgc ctcgggcctt ggcggcctcg cgcccgctcc gggtgcggtc gatgattagg
    17281 gaacgctcga actcggcaat gccggcgaac acggtcaaca ccatgcggcc ggccggcgtg
    17341 gtggtgtcgg cccacggctc tgccaggcta cgcaggcccg cgccggcctc ctggatgcgc
    17401 tcggcaatgt ccagtaggtc gcgggtgctg cgggccaggc ggtctagcct ggtcactgtc
    17461 acaacgtcgc cagggcgtag gtggtcaagc atcctggcca gctccgggcg gtcgcgcctg
    17521 gtgccggtga tcttctcgga aaacagcttg gtgcagccgg ccgcgtgcag ttcggcccgt
    17581 tggttggtca agtcctggtc gtcggtgctg acgcgggcat agcccagcag gccagcggcg
    17641 gcgctcttgt tcatggcgta atgtctccgg ttctagtcgc aagtattcta ctttatgcga
    17701 ctaaaacacg cgacaagaaa acgccaggaa aagggcaggg cggcagcctg tcgcgtaact
    17761 taggacttgt gcgacatgtc gttttcagaa gacggctgca ctgaacgtca gaagccgact
    17821 gcactatagc agcggagggg ttggatcaaa gtactttgat cccgagggga accctgtggt
    17881 tggcatgcac atacaaatgg acgaacggat aaaccttttc acgccctttt aaatatccga
    17941 ttattctaa
//
